Addgene plasmid #232511: pBEL2820
Purpose: Expression plasmid of Cys-light LetA(Q180C,R380C) with LetB
Depositing lab: Gira Bhabha & Damian Ekiert. Depositing organization: Johns Hopkins University and School of Medicine. Publication: LetA defines a structurally distinct transporter family. Santarossa CC, Li Y, Yousef S, Hasdemir HS, Rodriguez CC, Haase MAB, Baek M, Coudray N, Pavek JG, Focke KN, Silverberg AL, Bautista C, Yeh JT, Marty MT, Baker D, Tajkhorshid E, Ekiert DC, Bhabha G. Nature. 2026 Jan 21. doi: 10.1038/s41586-025-09990-0. PubMed 41565823.
Backbone
  Vector backbone: pBAD
  Vector type: Bacterial Expression
Growth in bacteria
  Bacterial resistance: Ampicillin, 100 μg/mL
  Growth temperature: 37°C
  Growth strain: DH5alpha
  Copy number: High Copy
Gene/Insert
  Gene/Insert name: YebST (alt name: LetAB)
  Species: E. coli
  Mutation: [6xHis2xQH-TEV-LetA1(1-223,Q180C,C124S)]-[LetA2(224-427,C266S,C343S,R380C)]
  Entrez Gene: letA (a.k.a. b1833, ECK1832, yebS); letB (a.k.a. b1834, ECK1833, yebT)
  Promoter: araBAD
  Tag / fusion protein: 6xHis2xQH-TEV (N terminal on insert)
  Cloning method: Gibson Cloning
Terms and licenses: Academic/Nonprofit Terms; Industry Terms: Not Available to Industry
Depositor comments: Please visit https://doi.org/10.1101/2025.03.21.644421 for bioRxiv preprint.
How to cite: pBEL2820 was a gift from Gira Bhabha & Damian Ekiert (Addgene plasmid # 232511 ; http://n2t.net/addgene:232511 ; RRID:Addgene_232511)
