[The description below was written by a language model from this plasmid's Addgene catalogue record and pLannotate feature annotations shown in this document.]
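Description:
pBEL2820 is a pBAD-based bacterial expression plasmid of about 8.5 kb for arabinose-inducible co-expression of an engineered form of E. coli LetA (YebS) together with its partner LetB (YebT). It replicates from a high-copy ColE1/pMB1-type origin and is selected with ampicillin through the bla gene. An M13 phage origin is also annotated, along with short non-functional remnants of pBR322 (bom, rop, tetracycline-resistance gene and its promoter). The araC regulator is encoded divergently from the araBAD promoter, so transcription of the insert is held off until L-arabinose is added. The rrnB T1 and T2 terminators lie downstream of the insert.

The insert follows the native letAB operon layout, but LetA appears in the feature table as two separate yebS fragments separated by a short gap. This matches the recorded design of LetA split into residues 1–223 and 224–427. The first part carries an N-terminal 6xHis-2xQH tag followed by a TEV protease site, for affinity purification and tag removal. The "Cys-light" background replaces native cysteines with serine (C124S, C266S, C343S). Two cysteines are then introduced, Q180C in the first half and R380C in the second. The yebT reading frame slightly overlaps the end of the second yebS fragment, as annotated, and appears unmodified.

The record gives the purpose only as expression of this LetA variant with LetB. An engineered cysteine pair on a cysteine-depleted background is typically used for site-specific disulfide crosslinking or labelling, which would fit structural and mechanistic study of this membrane-integrity transport system, but the specific assay is not given.
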