Features (pLannotate 1.2.2; 16 found; start..end, strand, type, name):
     10..294     +  promoter       araBAD promoter: araBAD; promoter of the L-arabinose operon of E. coli; the araC regulatory gene is transcribed in the opposite direction (Guzman et al., 1995)
    382..1059    +  CDS            yebS (fragment): YEBS_ECOLI - Experimental evidence at protein level: Swiss-Prot protein existence level 1. Component of a transport pathway that contributes to membrane integrity. From Escherichia coli (strain K12).
   1070..1681    +  CDS            yebS (fragment): YEBS_ECOLI - Experimental evidence at protein level: Swiss-Prot protein existence level 1. Component of a transport pathway that contributes to membrane integrity. From Escherichia coli (strain K12).
   1653..4283    +  CDS            yebT: YEBT_ECOLI - Experimental evidence at protein level: Swiss-Prot protein existence level 1. Component of a transport pathway that contributes to membrane integrity (PubMed:27795327). May directly span the intermembrane space, facilitating the transport of substrates across the periplasm (Probable). From Escherichia coli (strain K12).
   4449..4564    +  ncRNA          5S rRNA: Accession: RF00001 - 5S ribosomal RNA
   4568..4654    +  terminator     rrnB T1 terminator: Escherichia coli rrnB; transcription terminator T1 from the E. coli rrnB gene
   4746..4773    +  terminator     rrnB T2 terminator: transcription terminator T2 from the E. coli rrnB gene
   4792..4883    +  promoter       AmpR promoter: bla
   4884..5744    +  CDS            AmpR: β-lactamase; bla; confers resistance to ampicillin, carbenicillin, and related antibiotics
   5786..6166    +  rep_origin     M13 ori (sequence partly withheld): M13 bacteriophage origin of replication; arrow indicates direction of (+) strand synthesis
   6352..6939    +  rep_origin     ori: high-copy-number ColE1/pMB1/pBR322/pUC origin of replication
   7125..7176    -  misc_feature   bom (fragment): basis of mobility region from pBR322
   7292..7331    -  CDS            rop (fragment): Rop protein, which maintains plasmids at low copy number; rop
   7332..7517    -  CDS            TcR (fragment): tetracycline efflux protein; tet; confers resistance to tetracycline
   7527..7545    +  promoter       tet promoter (fragment): E. coli promoter for tetracycline efflux protein gene
   7635..8513    -  CDS            araC: L-arabinose regulatory protein; araC
>Addgene plasmid #232511 | pBEL2820 | addgene full sequence | sequence record 464727 | Addgene NGS Result
CATTCAGAGAAGAAACCAATTGTCCATATTGCATCAGACATTGCCGTCACTGCGTCTTTTACTGGCTCTT
CTCGCTAACCAAACCGGTAACCCCGCTTATTAAAAGCATTCTGTAACAAAGCGGGACCAAAGCCATGACA
AAAACGCGTAACAAAAGTGTCTATAATCACGGCAGAAAAGTCCACATTGATTATTTGCACGGCGTCACAC
TTTGCTATGCCATAGCATTTTTATCCATAAGATTAGCGGATCCTACCTGACGCTTTTTATCGCAACTCTC
TACTGTTTCTCCATACCCGTTTTTTTGGGCTAGCCGAAGGGTGAATTATGCATCACCACCATCACCATCA
GCATCAACACGAAAATCTGTATTTTCAGGGGATGGCTCTTAACACACCACAAATTACGCCGACAAAAAAG
ATAACAGTGAGGGCAATCGGCGAGGAACTGCCGCGTGGTGATTACCAACGTTGCCCGCAATGTGACATGC
TGTTTAGCCTGCCCGAGATAAATTCTCATCAAAGTGCCTATTGTCCGCGCTGTCAGGCAAAAATTCGTGA
CGGGCGCGACTGGTCGCTAACGCGCCTGGCGGCAATGGCCTTCACCATGCTGTTGCTTATGCCGTTTGCC
TGGGGCGAACCGCTGTTGCATATCTGGCTGTTAGGCATTCGTATTGACGCCAACGTTATGCAAGGCATCT
GGCAAATGACCAAACAGGGCGATGCGATAACGGGGTCGATGGTCTTTTTCTCTGTTATTGGTGCCCCGCT
CATTCTGGTGACCTCCATAGCTTATTTATGGTTTGGTAACCGACTGGGAATGAATTTACGTCCGGTACTG
CTGATGCTTGAGCGACTTAAAGAGTGGGTAATGCTCGATATCTACCTGGTCGGCATTGGCGTTGCTTCTA
TAAAGGTATGCGATTATGCCCATATCCAGGCTGGTGTCGGCTTGTTCTCTTTTGTGGCGTTGGTGATTTT
AACGACGGTGACGTTGTCACATCTTAATGTCGAAGAACTGTGGGAGCGATTTTATCCGCAGCGCCCCGCT
TGACGAAGGGTGAATTATGACGCGTAGGGACGAGAAACTTCGTGTCTGCCTTGGGTGCCATTTTACCGGC
TATCCAGATCAGCGTGGTCGCTGCCCGCGTTGCCATATCCCGCTACGCCTGCGTCGCCGTCATAGTCTGC
AAAAATCTTGGGCGGCGCTGTTAGCGTCAATCGTTTTATTGTTACCTGCCAACCTGTTGCCTATTTCTAT
CATTTATCTGAACGGAGGACGGCAGGAAGATACAATTCTTTCCGGAATTATGTCGCTGGCAAGTAGCAAC
ATTGCGGTTGCAGGAATCGTGTTTATCGCCAGTATTCTGGTCCCGTTTACTAAAGTGATCGTCATGTTCA
CTTTACTGTTGAGCATTCATTTTAAATCTCAGCAAGGTTTACGCACACGCATTCTGTTACTGCGGATGGT
GACCTGGATTGGTCGCTGGTCGATGCTCGACCTGTTTGTCATATCTTTAACCATGTCGCTGATTAATTGC
GATCAGATCCTCGCTTTTACTATGGGACCGGCTGCGTTTTATTTCGGCGCAGCGGTAATTTTGACTATTC
TTGCTGTGGAATGGCTGGACAGCCGCTTACTTTGGGATGCACATGAGTCAGGAAACGCCCGCTTCGACGA
CTGAAGCGCAGATTAAAAATAAACGCCGTATCTCACCTTTCTGGCTGCTGCCGTTCATCGCGCTAATGAT
TGCCAGTTGGCTGATTTGGGACAGTTATCAGGACCGGGGTAATACCGTCACCATCGACTTTATGTCGGCG
GATGGTATTGTTCCAGGCCGTACGCCTGTTCGTTATCAGGGCGTTGAAGTCGGAACAGTGCAGGATATCA
GCCTCAGCGACGATCTTCGTAAGATTGAAGTCAAGGTCAGCATCAAGTCCGATATGAAAGATGCGCTGCG
CGAAGAGACTCAGTTCTGGCTGGTGACGCCAAAAGCATCGTTGGCAGGTGTCTCCGGGCTGGACGCCCTC
GTCGGTGGGAACTATATCGGCATGATGCCGGGTAAAGGTAAAGAGCAGGATCACTTTGTCGCACTCGATA
CCCAACCGAAATATCGGCTGGACAATGGCGATCTGATGATCCACCTGCAAGCCCCCGATCTCGGTTCGCT
GAACAGCGGTTCATTGGTCTATTTCCGCAAGATCCCGGTGGGAAAAGTCTACGACTATGCCATCAATCCC
AACAAGCAAGGCGTGGTGATTGATGTCCTGATCGAGCGGCGTTTTACCGATCTGGTGAAAAAAGGTAGCC
GTTTCTGGAACGTTTCCGGCGTTGATGCCAACGTCAGTATCAGTGGCGCGAAGGTGAAACTGGAAAGCCT
GGCGGCACTGGTTAACGGTGCGATTGCCTTCGATTCACCAGAAGAGTCGAAACCTGCCGAGGCGGAAGAT
ACCTTTGGTCTGTATGAAGATCTGGCCCACAGCCAGCGTGGCGTAATAATAAAACTGGAACTGCCGAGTG
GGGCCGGATTAACCGCCGACTCGACGCCGTTAATGTATCAGGGGCTGGAAGTCGGACAGCTGACTAAACT
GGATTTAAATCCTGGTGGTAAAGTCACAGGGGAAATGACCGTTGATCCCAGCGTCGTTACCCTGCTTCGT
GAAAATACCCGCATCGAATTACGCAACCCGAAATTATCCCTTAGCGATGCTAATCTCAGCGCCCTGCTGA
CCGGCAAAACCTTCGAGCTGGTGCCCGGCGATGGCGAGCCACGCAAAGAGTTCGTTGTTGTGCCAGGCGA
AAAAGCACTGCTGCATGAACCTGATGTTCTGACGCTGACCCTGACCGCGCCGGAAAGTTACGGTATTGAT
GCGGGTCAGCCGCTCATTCTTCACGGCGTGCAGGTAGGCCAGGTTATCGATCGTAAACTCACCAGCAAAG
GCGTCACCTTTACCGTCGCCATCGAGCCTCAGCATCGCGAACTGGTAAAAGGCGATAGCAAATTTGTCGT
CAACAGCCGTGTCGATGTGAAGGTGGGGCTGGATGGCGTTGAGTTTCTCGGTGCCAGCGCCTCAGAATGG
ATCAATGGCGGGATACGTATTCTGCCGGGCGATAAAGGTGAGATGAAAGCCAGCTATCCACTGTATGCCA
ATTTGGAAAAAGCGCTGGAGAACAGCCTTAGCGATTTACCCACCACAACCGTGAGTTTGAGTGCAGAGAC
GCTGCCGGATGTGCAGGCAGGATCGGTAGTGCTGTACCGTAAATTTGAAGTTGGTGAAGTGATTACCGTG
CGTCCGCGAGCTAACGCGTTTGATATCGATCTGCATATTAAGCCGGAGTATCGCAACCTTCTGACCAGCA
ATAGCGTGTTCTGGGCAGAAGGCGGGGCGAAAGTTCAGCTGAATGGTAGTGGTCTGACCGTACAGGCATC
CCCGCTCTCCAGAGCATTAAAGGGAGCCATTAGCTTCGACAACCTCAGCGGTGCCAGCGCCAGTCAGCGT
AAAGGCGATAAGCGTATTCTGTATGCTTCCGAAACAGCGGCCCGTGCGGTTGGCGGGCAGATTACGCTTC
ACGCTTTCGATGCCGGAAAACTGGCGGTCGGGATGCCAATTCGCTATCTCGGTATTGATATCGGGCAAAT
CCAGACGCTGGATCTGATTACCGCACGCAATGAAGTACAGGCAAAGGCGGTACTTTACCCGGAATATGTC
CAGACCTTTGCTCGCGGTGGTACGCGCTTCTCAGTGGTCACACCGCAAATTTCGGCAGCTGGCGTTGAGC
ATCTTGATACTATCCTCCAGCCGTATATCAACGTCGAACCAGGCCGGGGCAATCCTCGCCGCGACTTTGA
ATTACAAGAGGCCACCATTACTGATTCGCGTTACCTGGATGGCTTAAGCATTATTGTTGAAGCGCCGGAA
GCCGGTTCGTTAGGCATCGGTACGCCTGTGCTGTTCCGTGGTCTGGAAGTCGGTACGGTTACAGGAATGA
CGCTGGGGACATTGTCAGATCGCGTGATGATTGCGATGCGCATCAGTAAACGCTATCAACACCTGGTGCG
TAACAATTCCGTCTTCTGGTTGGCATCGGGTTACAGTCTGGACTTTGGTCTGACGGGCGGCGTAGTGAAA
ACCGGCACCTTTAACCAGTTTATCCGTGGCGGCATCGCCTTCGCCACGCCTCCGGGTACGCCACTGGCAC
CGAAAGCCCAGGAAGGCAAACACTTCCTGTTGCAGGAAAGTGAACCGAAAGAGTGGCGTGAATGGGGAAC
TGCGCTTCCCAAATAAGGTACCAAATTCCAGAAAAGAGACGCTGAAAAGCGTCTTTTTTCGTTTTGGTCC
TGGTCTGAGGAATGGTTGTAAGCTTGGCTGTTTTGGCGGATGAGAGAAGATTTTCAGCCTGATACAGATT
AAATCAGAACGCAGAAGCGGTCTGATAAAACAGAATTTGCCTGGCGGCAGTAGCGCGGTGGTCCCACCTG
ACCCCATGCCGAACTCAGAAGTGAAACGCCGTAGCGCCGATGGTAGTGTGGGGTCTCCCCATGCGAGAGT
AGGGAACTGCCAGGCATCAAATAAAACGAAAGGCTCAGTCGAAAGACTGGGCCTTTCGTTTTATCTGTTG
TTTGTCGGTGAACGCTCTCCTGAGTAGGACAAATCCGCCGGGAGCGGATTTGAACGTTGCGAAGCAACGG
CCCGGAGGGTGGCGGGCAGGACGCCCGCCATAAACTGCCAGGCATCAAATTAAGCAGAAGGCCATCCTGA
CGGATGGCCTTTTTGCGTTTCTACAAACTCTTTTGTTTATTTTTCTAAATACATTCAAATATGTATCCGC
TCATGAGACAATAACCCTGATAAATGCTTCAATAATATTGAAAAAGGAAGAGTATGAGTATTCAACATTT
CCGTGTCGCCCTTATTCCCTTTTTTGCGGCATTTTGCCTTCCTGTTTTTGCTCACCCAGAAACGCTGGTG
AAAGTAAAAGATGCTGAAGATCAGTTGGGTGCACGAGTGGGTTACATCGAACTGGATCTCAACAGCGGTA
AGATCCTTGAGAGTTTTCGCCCCGAAGAACGTTTTCCAATGATGAGCACTTTTAAAGTTCTGCTATGTGG
CGCGGTATTATCCCGTGTTGACGCCGGGCAAGAGCAACTCGGTCGCCGCATACACTATTCTCAGAATGAC
TTGGTTGAGTACTCACCAGTCACAGAAAAGCATCTTACGGATGGCATGACAGTAAGAGAATTATGCAGTG
CTGCCATAACCATGAGTGATAACACTGCGGCCAACTTACTTCTGACAACGATCGGAGGACCGAAGGAGCT
AACCGCTTTTTTGCACAACATGGGGGATCATGTAACTCGCCTTGATCGTTGGGAACCGGAGCTGAATGAA
GCCATACCAAACGACGAGCGTGACACCACGATGCCTGCAGCAATGGCAACAACGTTGCGCAAACTATTAA
CTGGCGAACTACTTACTCTAGCTTCCCGGCAACAATTAATAGACTGGATGGAGGCGGATAAAGTTGCAGG
ACCACTTCTGCGCTCGGCCCTTCCGGCTGGCTGGTTTATTGCTGATAAATCTGGAGCCGGTGAGCGTGGG
TCTCGCGGTATCATTGCAGCACTGGGGCCAGATGGTAAGCCCTCCCGTATCGTAGTTATCTACACGACGG
GGAGTCAGGCAACTATGGATGAACGAAATAGACAGATCGCTGAGATAGGTGCCTCACTGATTAAGCATTG
GTAACTGTCAGACCAAGTTTACTCATATATACTTTAGATTGATT
[125 nt withheld, positions 5785-5909]
C
[141 nt withheld, positions 5911-6051]
CCTTTGACGTTGGAGTCCACGTTCTTT
[37 nt withheld, positions 6079-6115]
ACCCTATCTCGGGCTATTCTTTTGATTTATAAGGGATTTTGCCGATTTCGGCCTATTGGTTAAAAAATGA
GCTGATTTAACAAAAATTTAACGCGAATTTTAACAAAATATTAACGTTTACAATTTAAAAGGATCTAGGT
GAAGATCCTTTTTGATAATCTCATGACCAAAATCCCTTAACGTGAGTTTTCGTTCCACTGAGCGTCAGAC
CCCGTAGAAAAGATCAAAGGATCTTCTTGAGATCCTTTTTTTCTGCGCGTAATCTGCTGCTTGCAAACAA
AAAAACCACCGCTACCAGCGGTGGTTTGTTTGCCGGATCAAGAGCTACCAACTCTTTTTCCGAAGGTAAC
TGGCTCAGCAGAGCGCAGATACCAAATACTGTCCTTCTAGTGTAGCCGTAGTTAGGCCACCACTTCAAGA
ACTCTGTAGCACCGCCTACATACCTCGCTCTGCTAATCCTGTTACCAGTGGCTGCTGCCAGTGGCGATAA
GTCGTGTCTTACCGGGTTGGACTCAAGACGATAGTTACCGGATAAGGCGCAGCGGTCGGGCTGAACGGGG
GGTTCGTGCACACAGCCCAGCTTGGAGCGAACGACCTACACCGAACTGAGATACCTACAGCGTGAGCTAT
GAGAAAGCGCCACGCTTCCCGAAGGGAGAAAGGCGGACAGGTATCCGGTAAGCGGCAGGGTCGGAACAGG
AGAGCGCACGAGGGAGCTTCCAGGGGGAAACGCCTGGTATCTTTATAGTCCTGTCGGGTTTCGCCACCTC
TGACTTGAGCGTCGATTTTTGTGATGCTCGTCAGGGGGGCGGAGCCTATGGAAAAACGCCAGCAACGCGG
CCTTTTTACGGTTCCTGGCCTTTTGCTGGCCTTTTGCTCACATGTTCTTTCCTGCGTTATCCCCTGATTC
TGTGGATAACCGTATTACCGCCTTTGAGTGAGCTGATACCGCTCGCCGCAGCCGAACGACCGAGCGCAGC
GAGTCAGTGAGCGAGGAAGCGGAAGAGCGCCTGATGCGGTATTTTCTCCTTACGCATCTGTGCGGTATTT
CACACCGCATAGGGTCATGGCTGCGCCCCGACACCCGCCAACACCCGCTGACGCGCCCTGACGGGCTTGT
CTGCTCCCGGCATCCGCTTACAGACAAGCTGTGACCGTCTCCGGGAGCTGCATGTGTCAGAGGTTTTCAC
CGTCATCACCGAAACGCGCGAGGCAGAAGGAGATGGCGCCCAACAGTCCCCCGGCCACGGGGCCTGCCAC
CATACCCACGCCGAAACAAGCGCTCATGAGCCCGAAGTGGCGAGCCCGATCTTCCCCATCGGTGATGTCG
GCGATATAGGCGCCAGCAACCGCACCTGTGGCGCCGGTGATGCCGGCCACGATGCGTCCGGCGTAGAGGA
TCTGCTCATGTTTGACAGCTTATCATCGATGCATAATGTGCCTGTCAAATGGACGAAGCAGGGATTCTGC
AAACCCTATGCTACTCCGTCAAGCCGTCAATTGTCTGATTCGTTACCAATTATGACAACTTGACGGCTAC
ATCATTCACTTTTTCTTCACAACCGGCACGGAACTCGCTCGGGCTGGCCCCGGTGCATTTTTTAAATACC
CGCGAGAAATAGAGTTGATCGTCAAAACCAACATTGCGACCGACGGTGGCGATAGGCATCCGGGTGGTGC
TCAAAAGCAGCTTCGCCTGGCTGATACGTTGGTCCTCGCGCCAGCTTAAGACGCTAATCCCTAACTGCTG
GCGGAAAAGATGTGACAGACGCGACGGCGACAAGCAAACATGCTGTGCGACGCTGGCGATATCAAAATTG
CTGTCTGCCAGGTGATCGCTGATGTACTGACAAGCCTCGCGTACCCGATTATCCATCGGTGGATGGAGCG
ACTCGTTAATCGCTTCCATGCGCCGCAGTAACAATTGCTCAAGCAGATTTATCGCCAGCAGCTCCGAATA
GCGCCCTTCCCCTTGCCCGGCGTTAATGATTTGCCCAAACAGGTCGCTGAAATGCGGCTGGTGCGCTTCA
TCCGGGCGAAAGAACCCCGTATTGGCAAATATTGACGGCCAGTTAAGCCATTCATGCCAGTAGGCGCGCG
GACGAAAGTAAACCCACTGGTGATACCATTCGCGAGCCTCCGGATGACGACCGTAGTGATGAATCTCTCC
TGGCGGGAACAGCAAAATATCACCCGGTCGGCAAACAAATTCTCGTCCCTGATTTTTCACCACCCCCTGA
CCGCGAATGGTGAGATTGAGAATATAACCTTTCATTCCCAGCGGTCGGTCGATAAAAAAATCGAGATAAC
CGTTGGCCTCAATCGGCGTTAAACCCGCCACCAGATGGGCATTAAACGAGTATCCCGGCAGCAGGGGATC
ATTTTGCGCTTCAGCCATACTTTTCATACTCCCGC
